Addgene plasmid #146650: pMT-NTAP-DmNot2_J
Purpose: Insect Expression of DmNot2
Depositing lab: Elisa Izaurralde. Depositing organization: Max Planck Institute for Developmental Biology.
Backbone
  Vector backbone: pMK33-NTAP
  Vector type: Insect Expression
Growth in bacteria
  Bacterial resistance: Ampicillin, 100 μg/mL
  Growth temperature: 37°C
  Growth strain: DH5alpha
  Copy number: Low Copy
Gene/Insert
  Gene/Insert name: DmNot2
  Species: D. melanogaster (fly)
  Entrez Gene: Rga (a.k.a. Dmel_CG2161, CG2138, CG2161, Dmel\CG2161, NOT2, Not2, RGA, l(3)03834, not2)
  Cloning method: Unknown
Terms and licenses: Academic/Nonprofit Terms; Industry Terms: Not Available to Industry
Depositor comments: pMK33-NTAP and pMK33-CTAP vectors are designed for making proteinfusions tagged with the TAP tag and for generating stableDrosophila cell lines under Hygromycin selection. TAP fusions areinducible with copper sulfate. The parental vector, pMK33 (pMt/Hy),was created by Michael Koelle. Sequence based on the sequence given by NCBI:NM_169080.1 Plasmids from this collection were made available to the research community and donated after the lab closed. Please note that the sequence provided by the depositing laboratory may be theoretical/predicted or based on Sanger sequencing results. There may be discrepancies between sequencing results obtained by Addgene and the depositor sequence. If an Addgene verified sequence is not available, please contact before placing your order to request that our lab fully sequence the plasmid.
How to cite: pMT-NTAP-DmNot2_J was a gift from Elisa Izaurralde (Addgene plasmid # 146650 ; http://n2t.net/addgene:146650 ; RRID:Addgene_146650)
