[The description below was written by a language model from this plasmid's Addgene catalogue record and pLannotate feature annotations shown in this document.]
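Description:
pMT-NTAP-DmNot2_J is an insect expression plasmid of about 10.5 kb built on the pMK33-NTAP backbone, a derivative of pMK33 (pMt/Hy) designed for producing TAP-tagged fusion proteins in Drosophila cell culture and for establishing stable lines. It is propagated in E. coli through a ColE1/pMB1-type origin with ampicillin selection (AmpR under its bla promoter). The catalogue lists it as low copy, although the annotation software labels the origin generically as a high-copy family member. A truncated tetracycline-resistance fragment is also annotated, apparently a backbone remnant rather than a working marker. For selection in fly cells, a copia transposon promoter drives the hygromycin resistance gene, followed by SV40 small t intron and polyadenylation sequences. The small t, large T and NLS fragments annotated in this region are simply part of that SV40 processing cassette.

The payload lies downstream of the Drosophila metallothionein (MT) promoter, which makes expression inducible with copper sulfate. The open reading frame begins with the N-terminal TAP tag, consisting of two IgG-binding units of Staphylococcus aureus protein A followed by a calmodulin-binding peptide. This is fused to the coding sequence of D. melanogaster Not2 (gene Rga, CG2161), which the depositor based on an NCBI reference transcript. A short actin-like match after the insert is likely vector-derived 3′ sequence, though the record does not define its role.

The two affinity modules allow tandem affinity purification, first on IgG and then on calmodulin resin. The construct therefore suits copper-inducible expression of tagged Not2 in stably transfected Drosophila cells and isolation of the protein with its associated partners. The depositor notes that the supplied sequence may be theoretical.
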