Features (pLannotate 1.2.2; 19 found; start..end, strand, type, name):
      9..310     +  CDS            TcR (fragment): tetracycline efflux protein; tet; confers resistance to tetracycline
    552..680     -  CDS            YPB1_ECOLX (fragment): Protein predicted: Swiss-Prot protein existence level 4. From Escherichia coli.
    865..1453    -  rep_origin     ori: high-copy-number ColE1/pMB1/pBR322/pUC origin of replication
   1624..2484    -  CDS            AmpR: β-lactamase; bla; confers resistance to ampicillin, carbenicillin, and related antibiotics
   2485..2589    -  promoter       AmpR promoter: bla
   4071..4350    +  promoter       copia promoter: strong promoter from the Drosophila transposable element copia (Sinclair et al., 1986)
   4396..5421    +  CDS            HygR: aminoglycoside phosphotransferase from E. coli; aph(4)-Ia; confers resistance to hygromycin
   5439..5711    +  CDS            yokD (fragment): YOKD_BACSU - Experimental evidence at protein level: Swiss-Prot protein existence level 1. May contribute to antibiotic resistance. From Bacillus subtilis (strain 168).
   5708..5782    +  CDS            small t antigen (fragment): SV40 (simian virus 40) small t antigen
   5784..5849    +  intron         small t intron: SV40 (simian virus 40) small t antigen intron
   5979..5999    +  CDS            SV40 NLS: nuclear localization signal of SV40 (simian virus 40) large T antigen
   6318..6401    +  CDS            large T antigen (fragment): large T antigen from SV40 (simian virus 40)
   6424..6558    +  polyA_signal   SV40 poly(A) signal: SV40 polyadenylation signal
   6559..6985    +  promoter       MT promoter: Drosophila metallothionein promoter
   7036..7209    +  CDS            ProtA: IgG-binding unit of Staphylococcus aureus protein A
   7213..7383    +  CDS            ProtA: IgG-binding unit of Staphylococcus aureus protein A
   7454..7524    +  CDS            CBP (fragment): calmodulin-binding peptide derived from skeletal muscle myosin light chain kinase; binds calmodulin with nanomolar affinity in the presence of calcium
   7531..9285    +  CDS            Rga: RGA_DROME - Also known as Not2 From Drosophila melanogaster (Fruit fly).
   9363..9458    +  CDS            ACT_DICVI: Experimental evidence at transcript level: Swiss-Prot protein existence level 2. Actins are highly conserved proteins that are involved in various types of cell motility and are ubiquitously expressed in all eukaryotic cells. From Dictyocaulus viviparus (Bovine lungworm).
>Addgene plasmid #146650 | pMT-NTAP-DmNot2_J | depositor full sequence | sequence record 289096 | Full Sequence
GCGGCCGCCGACGCGAGGCTGGATGGCCTTCCCCATTATGATTCTTCTCGCTTCCGGCGGCATCGGGATG
CCCGCGTTGCAGGCCATGCTGTCCAGGCAGGTAGATGACGACCATCAGGGACAGCTTCAAGGATCGCTCG
CGGCTCTTACCAGCCTAACTTCGATCATTGGACCGCTGATCGTCACGGCGATTTATGCCGCCTCGGCGAG
CACATGGAACGGGTTGGCATGGATTGTAGGCGCCGCCCTATACCTTGTCTGCCTCCCCGCGTTGCGTCGC
GGTGCATGGAGCCGGGCCACCTCGACCTGAATGGAAGCCGGCGGCACCTCGCTAACGGATTCACCACTCC
AAGAATTGGAGCCAATCAATTCTTGCGGAGAACTGTGAATGCGCAAACCAACCCTTGGCAGAACATATCC
ATCGCGTCCGCCATCTCCAGCAGCCGCACGCGGCGCATCTCGGGCAGCGTTGGGTCCTGGCCACGGGTGC
GCATGATCGTGCTCCTGTCGTTGAGGACCCGGCTAGGCTGGCGGGGTTGCCTTACTGGTTAGCAGAATGA
ATCACCGATACGCGAGCGAACGTGAAGCGACTGCTGCTGCAAAACGTCTGCGACCTGAGCAACAACATGA
ATGGTCTTCGGTTTCCGTGTTTCGTAAAGTCTGGAAACGCGGAAGTCAGCGCTCTTCCGCTTCCTCGCTC
ACTGACTCGCTGCGCTCGGTCGTTCGGCTGCGGCGAGCGGTATCAGCTCACTCAAAGGCGGTAATACGGT
TATCCACAGAATCAGGGGATAACGCAGGAAAGAACATGTGAGCAAAAGGCCAGCAAAAGGCCAGGAACCG
TAAAAAGGCCGCGTTGCTGGCGTTTTTCCATAGGCTCCGCCCCCCTGACGAGCATCACAAAAATCGACGC
TCAAGTCAGAGGTGGCGAAACCCGACAGGACTATAAAGATACCAGGCGTTTCCCCCTGGAAGCTCCCTCG
TGCGCTCTCCTGTTCCGACCCTGCCGCTTACCGGATACCTGTCCGCCTTTCTCCCTTCGGGAAGCGTGGC
GCTTTCTCATAGCTCACGCTGTAGGTATCTCAGTTCGGTGTAGGTCGTTCGCTCCAAGCTGGGCTGTGTG
CACGAACCCCCCGTTCAGCCCGACCGCTGCGCCTTATCCGGTAACTATCGTCTTGAGTCCAACCCGGTAA
GACACGACTTATCGCCACTGGCAGCAGCCACTGGTAACAGGATTAGCAGAGCGAGGTATGTAGGCGGTGC
TACAGAGTTCTTGAAGTGGTGGCCTAACTACGGCTACACTAGAAGGACAGTATTTGGTATCTGCGCTCTG
CTGAAGCCAGTTACCTTCGGAAAAAGAGTTGGTAGCTCTTGATCCGGCAAACAAACCACCGCTGGTAGCG
GTGGTTTTTTTGTTTGCAAGCAGCAGATTACGCGCAGAAAAAAAGGATCTCAAGAAGATCCTTTGATCTT
TTCTACGGGGTCTGACGCTCAGTGGAACGAAAACTCACGTTAAGGGATTTTGGTCATGAGATTATCAAAA
AGGATCTTCACCTAGATCCTTTTAAATTAAAAATGAAGTTTTAAATCAATCTAAAGTATATATGAGTAAA
CTTGGTCTGACAGTTACCAATGCTTAATCAGTGAGGCACCTATCTCAGCGATCTGTCTATTTCGTTCATC
CATAGTTGCCTGACTCCCCGTCGTGTAGATAACTACGATACGGGAGGGCTTACCATCTGGCCCCAGTGCT
GCAATGATACCGCGAGACCCACGCTCACCGGCTCCAGATTTATCAGCAATAAACCAGCCAGCCGGAAGGG
CCGAGCGCAGAAGTGGTCCTGCAACTTTATCCGCCTCCATCCAGTCTATTAATTGTTGCCGGGAAGCTAG
AGTAAGTAGTTCGCCAGTTAATAGTTTGCGCAACGTTGTTGCCATTGCTGCAGGCATCGTGGTGTCACGC
TCGTCGTTTGGTATGGCTTCATTCAGCTCCGGTTCCCAACGATCAAGGCGAGTTACATGATCCCCCATGT
TGTGCAAAAAAGCGGTTAGCTCCTTCGGTCCTCCGATCGTTGTCAGAAGTAAGTTGGCCGCAGTGTTATC
ACTCATGGTTATGGCAGCACTGCATAATTCTCTTACTGTCATGCCATCCGTAAGATGCTTTTCTGTGACT
GGTGAGTACTCAACCAAGTCATTCTGAGAATAGTGTATGCGGCGACCGAGTTGCTCTTGCCCGGCGTCAA
CACGGGATAATACCGCGCCACATAGCAGAACTTTAAAAGTGCTCATCATTGGAAAACGTTCTTCGGGGCG
AAAACTCTCAAGGATCTTACCGCTGTTGAGATCCAGTTCGATGTAACCCACTCGTGCACCCAACTGATCT
TCAGCATCTTTTACTTTCACCAGCGTTTCTGGGTGAGCAAAAACAGGAAGGCAAAATGCCGCAAAAAAGG
GAATAAGGGCGACACGGAAATGTTGAATACTCATACTCTTCCTTTTTCAATATTATTGAAGCATTTATCA
GGGTTATTGTCTCATGAGCGGATACATATTTGAATGTATTTAGAAAAATAAACAAATAGGGGTTCCGCGC
ACATTTCCCCGAAAAGTGCCACCTGACGTCTAAGAAACCATTATTATCATGACATTAACCTATAAAAATA
GGCGTATCACGAGGCCCTTTCGTCTTCAAGAATTCACATTTGTACGAATTTTTTTTTTATCAAAAGTTCG
AGTTTTTCACCAATTTCCTCATCAACCGAGCAAGGCAAACGGCTTTGAATAATATGGTGTTATATATACA
TATATCAAATCGCTGCTGACTGCGTGATTGATGGCCCCAAGATTACATATTATCGAATCAGGATTCAGAA
GGAGATCAATGTCAAATGCGGACAGGAACATGAAAGACGCCTGTTATGCGCAATTAAAAATTTGGGTTTA
ATTGCTGTGGAAACTGTTGTTGGCGGCATCTTAAGTTCCTGTTTAACAACATCAACTACTTATGTACGTA
GAAGCGTTTAAGCCATTTGCATACAGATGAGAACTGGCTTTTGTGCTAATCAGTCAAGATGACTCCGATG
ATGATGACTCATTACCTGACCAGTTTTCGCTGCTTTCTTTTCAACAACTACTTGTATATGTATTGTATCC
AATAGCAATACATTGAATTTCCATGGTCTAGTCACGTATTATCATTTAATTGACACCAAGTCGTGTTATT
GTTGAGCTATCGAGTTCAGCTCAAACATTTCTTATTCCCATGAATAAGCCGGCAAAAATATGCAATCTAT
GAAAGTTAATATAAGCAAACCTTACTTTGACTCAATACCAATGCACTTTGTGTCGATAGGTTCACGCAAT
TGAGGCGATTATTCCGATAACCCAAGCGATTGACTGTTCCCGTTTCGATTCCAATTGAAATTTGGAAATG
TACAATAGTTTTGCTATATGCTGTCAAGTACGCTCTTATCTTCTCTGGGTTTTCTTCAGAGTTTCGAAAC
GCTTCTTCTTTTTTTTGTTTTTTTTTTTTTGGAATCTCGTATTTTGGAAGGGGCTCCCCTCTGGAATTTG
TTACACTGTCGTTATCATTGCGAACAAGCGGCCCGAAGCTATCAGCGACTTTAACATTTACAATGCACTT
TTTTACGACCAATTAAATGTACATTTTCCTTTCTTCGCCCGTTGATAAGCGAACGCGATGTGGCGCAGGC
AATGTGTTGCTCTTGCGACACAAACGCAATCAAAATGGATTCAATTTCGCTTTTTCCCAGTGAAACGAAG
AACGAACCGACCATCATGATATGCTCCTCTGCATGTTGCGTATTGAATCAATGACAATTTCAATTAAGCC
GCCCGTTCGTCATGCGTTTTCGTGCGCTTCGAAATGCTGATAACGCTGCTGTCCTCCAACTGCTTTGCAT
GTGGACACAATTCCATTTATTTAATTCTTTTATTTGGATCGGTTAAATTAAAAAGCGCCTTGTTACGCAT
TTAACGTTGTTTCCGGTGCGTGGTGGTTTCATGCTTCTGGGAACGGCAAATGGGTTTAGGATTGGGAACC
CCTCATCATCTGTTGGAATATACTATTCAACCTACAAAAGTAACGTTAAACAACACTACTTTATATTTGA
TATGAATGGCCACACCTTTTATGCCATAAAACATATTGTAAGAGAATACCACTCTTTTTATTCCTTCTTT
CCTTCTTGTACGTTTTTTGCTGTAAGTAGGTCGTGGTGCTGGTGTTGCAGTTGAAATAACTTAAAATATA
AATCATAAAACTCAAACATAAACTTGACTATTTATTTATTTATTAAGAAAGGAAATATAAATTATAAATT
ACAACAGGTTATGGACCTGCAGCCAAGCTTGGCGCTCGTCCGGGGGCAATGAGATATGAAAAAGCCTGAA
CTCACCGCGACGTCTGTCGAGAAGTTTCTGATCGAAAAGTTCGACAGCGTCTCCGACCTGATGCAGCTCT
CGGAGGGCGAAGAATCTCGTGCTTTCAGCTTCGATGTAGGAGGGCGTGGATATGTCCTGCGGGTAAATAG
CTGCGCCGATGGTTTCTACAAAGATCGTTATGTTTATCGGCACTTTGCATCGGCCGCGCTCCCGATTCCG
GAAGTGCTTGACATTGGGGAATTCAGCGAGAGCCTGACCTATTGCATCTCCCGCCGTGCACAGGGTGTCA
CGTTGCAAGACCTGCCTGAAACCGAACTGCCCGCTGTTCTGCAGCCGGTCGCGGAGGCCATGGATGCGAT
CGCTGCGGCCGATCTTAGCCAGACGAGCGGGTTCGGCCCATTCGGACCGCAAGGAATCGGTCAATACACT
ACATGGCGTGATTTCATATGCGCGATTGCTGATCCCCATGTGTATCACTGGCAAACTGTGATGGACGACA
CCGTCAGTGCGTCCGTCGCGCAGGCTCTCGATGAGCTGATGCTTTGGGCCGAGGACTGCCCCGAAGTCCG
GCACCTCGTGCACGCGGATTTCGGCTCCAACAATGTCCTGACGGACAATGGCCGCATAACAGCGGTCATT
GACTGGAGCGAGGCGATGTTCGGGGATTCCCAATACGAGGTCGCCAACATCTTCTTCTGGAGGCCGTGGT
TGGCTTGTATGGAGCAGCAGACGCGCTACTTCGAGCGGAGGCATCCGGAGCTTGCAGGATCGCCGCGGCT
CCGGGCGTATATGCTCCGCATTGGTCTTGACCAACTCTATCAGAGCTTGGTTGACGGCAATTTCGATGAT
GCAGCTTGGGCGCAGGGTCGATGCGACGCAATCGTCCGATCCGGAGCCGGGACTGTCGGGCGTACACAAA
TCGCCCGCAGAAGCGCGGCCGTCTGGACCGATGGCTGTGTAGAAGTACTCGCCGATAGTGGAAACCGACG
CCCCAGCACTCGTCCGAGGGCAAAGGAATAGAGTAGATGCCGACCGAACAAGAGCTGATTTCGAGAACGC
CTCAGCCAGCAACTCGCGCGAGCCTAGCAAGGCAAATGCGAGAGAACGGCCTTACGCTTGGTGGCACAGT
TCTCGTCCACAGTTCGCTAAGCTCGCTCGGCTGGGTCGCGGGAGGGCCGGTCGCAGTGATTCAGGCCCTT
CTGGATTGTGTTGGTCCCCAGGGCACGATTGTCATGCCCACGCACTCGGGTGATCTGACTGATCCCGCAG
ATTGGAGATCGCCGCCCGTGCCTGCCGATTGGGTGCAGATCTTTGTGAAGGAACCTTACTTCTGTGGTGT
GACATAATTGGACAAACTACCTACAGAGATTTAAAGCTCTAAGGTAAATATAAAATTTTTAAGTGTATAA
TGTGTTAAACTACTGATTCTAATTGTTTGTGTATTTTAGATTCCAACCTATGGAACTGATGAATGGGAGC
AGTGGTGGAATGCCTTTAATGAGGAAAACCTGTTTTGCTCAGAAGAAATGCCATCTAGTGATGATGAGGC
TACTGCTGACTCTCAACATTCTACTCCTCCAAAAAAGAAGAGAAAGGTAGAAGACCCCAAGGACTTTCCT
TCAGAATTGCTAAGTTTTTTGAGTCATGCTGTGTTTAGTAATAGAACTCTTGCTTGCTTTGCTATTTACA
CCACAAAGGAAAAAGCTGCACTGCTATACAAGAAAATTATGGAAAAATATTCTGTAACCTTTATAAGTAG
GCATAACAGTTATAATCATAACATACTGTTTTTTCTTACTCCACACAGGCATAGAGTGTCTGCTATTAAT
AACTATGCTCAAAAATTGTGTACCTTTAGCTTTTTAATTTGTAAAGGGGTTAATAAGGAATATTTGATGT
ATAGTGCCTTGACTAGAGATCATAATCAGCCATACCACATTTGTAGAGGTTTTACTTGCTTTAAAAAACC
TCCCACACCTCCCCCTGAACCTGAAACATAAAATGAATGCAATTGTTGTTGTTAACTTGTTTATTGCAGC
TTATAATGGTTACAAATAAAGCAATAGCATCACAAATTTCACAAATAAAGCATTTTTTTCACTGCATTCT
AGTTGTGGTTTGTCCAAACTCATCAATGTATCTTATCATGTCTGGATCAATTCGTTGCAGGACAGGATGT
GGTGCCCGATGTGACTAGCTCTTTGCTGCAGGCCGTCCTATCCTCTGGTTCCGATAAGAGACCCAGAACT
CCGGCCCCCCACCGCCCACCGCCACCCCCATACATATGTGGTACGCAAGTAAGAGTGCCTGCGCATGCCC
CATGTGCCCCACCAAGAGCTTTGCATCCCATACAAGTCCCCAAAGTGGAGAACCGAACCAATTCTTCGCG
GGCAGAACAAAAGCTTCTGCACACGTCTCCACTCGAATTTGGAGCCGGCCGGCGTGTGCAAAAGAGGTGA
ATCGAACGAAAGACCCGTGTGTAAAGCCGCGTTTCCAAAATGTATAAAACCGAGAGCATCTGGCCAATGT
GCATCAGTTGTGGTCAGCAGCAAAATCAAGTGAATCATCTCAGTGCAACTAAAGGGGGGATCTCGAGCAA
CCAAAATGGCAGGCCTTGCGCAACACGATGAAGCCGTGGACAACAAATTCAACAAAGAACAACAAAACGC
GTTCTATGAGATCTTACATTTACCTAACTTAAACGAAGAACAACGAAACGCCTTCATCCAAAGTTTAAAA
GATGACCCAAGCCAAAGCGCTAACCTTTTAGCAGAAGCTAAAAAGCTAAATGATGCTCAGGCGCCGAAAG
TAGACAACAAATTCAACAAAGAACAACAAAACGCGTTCTATGAGATCTTACATTTACCTAACTTAAACGA
AGAACAACGAAACGCCTTCATCCAAAGTTTAAAAGATGACCCAAGCCAAAGCGCTAACCTTTTAGCAGAA
GCTAAAAAGCTAAATGATGCTCAGGCGCCGAAAGTAGACGCGAATTGTGATATACCTACAACTGCTTCTG
AAAATTTATATTTTCAAGGTGAACTAAAGAGAAGATGGAAAAAGAATTTCATAGCCGTCTCAGCAGCCAA
CCGCTTTAAGAAAATCTCATCCTCCGGGGCACTTGATATCATGGCGAATTTAAATTTTCAACAACCCCCG
AGAAGTATAGCGAACGCGGCGTTAGCTGGCCGGACAACAGGCGGATTCGGTGGTAGCTCCCTGGCTGGCC
ATGTGACGCCCACGTCGGGCATGTTTCAAACCGACTTCGCCAACTCCTATCCAGGAACGGCGAACTACGG
ACAGGCGCCGCAGCAGCAGCAACAACAGCAGCAGCAGCCCCAACTGTCGCCGAACCGGAATGCCCAGCTG
TCGGTCGGCGGACCCGCCATCTCGAGCGGCAACCGCAACGCCAACCTCTTCGGCCAGCGTCAGTTTGTGG
AGCGGCGAGCCATGCAAGGATTGGGCAGTGGCCCCATGTCGAACATGGGCAACTTCATGCAGACGGGTCG
CGGCGGCTACGGAACGGGCGGAGGCGGTGGCGGTCCTTTGAATAACTTCCACGTGTTCGGCGGCGGCGGT
GGTAGCGACACCTCCACGCCTGCCCTGCTCGATCCCACGGAGTTCCCCTCGCTGACGAATGCGCGCGGCC
AGAACGACCAGACACTGCCCCAATCGAATCCGCTCCAGCCGCCGGGCAGCAAACCCTATGGTAATTTCTT
TACCTCTTTTGGCATGGTGAAGCAACCGACGTCAGAGCAATCGGAGTTCACGATGTCTAACGAGGACTTC
CCTGCGTTACCGGGCACCCAAAACTCGGACGGCACAACGAACGCGGTGGGGAGCGTCGCCGGAACAGGAG
GCTCCGGAGGTGCGTCCACAGAGAACCACTTGGACGGCACGGAAAAGCCGATGAATTCGATAGTGGTCAG
CGGATCAGCGAGCGGCAGCAGCGGTTCCAACGTCGGCGTTGTAGGCGGCAATGGTCTCGGTGCCGTTGGC
AGTGGTATAGGGGGCTTGGCAGTAGGCGGCGGCGGAGGAGCTGGTAGCTCAGGAGGCGGAGGAGTCGGCG
GCAATGCAGCCAGCGGCGTTGTCGGCGGGTCCCATGTAGGACTGGTGGGCAGTAACAGCGGCATTGGCGG
CGTCAACAGCGTACCCAACAGCAATGCCATGATGGGCGTAGGCGGCGGCCTGGGGAGTGGAAGCGGCTCG
TCTGGGAGCGGAGCGGGCGGCGAGCATCTGAACGATAATTCCAGCAACGATAAACTTGTAAAGAGCGGCG
TGCAAACTTCGCCAGATGGGAAGGTCACAAACATACCAGCGACCATGGTGAACAACCAGTTCGGCATGGT
TGGCCTGCTGACGTTCATTCGGGCTGCAGAAACGGATCCCAATCTGGTGACGCTCTCCTTGGGTACGGAT
CTCACGGGTTTAGGCCTGAACCTGAACTCGCAGGAGAGCTTGCATACAACCTTCGCTGGCCCCTTCGTAG
CACAGCCCTGCAGAGCACAAGACGTTGAGTTCAACGTGCCACCCGAATATCTGATTAACTTTGCGATAAG
AGACAAACTAACAGCGCCGGTACTGAAAAAGCTGCAAGAAGACCTGCTCTTTTTCCTTTTTTACACGAAC
ATCGGCGATATGATGCAATTGATGGCAGCTGCTGAATTGCATAGTCGCGAGTGGCGATACCACGTGGAGG
AGAAAATATGGATAACTCGAATTCCTGGCATTGATCAATATGAAAAAAATGGTACAAAAGAGCGCGGCAC
CTTCTACTACTTTGATGCGCAAAGTTGGAAACGTTTGTCCAAGGTTTTCCAAATAGATCCCGAGAAATTA
GATAAATGTCCCAATATAAGTGCGTTTATGAATGGACAGTCTGTATAAACTAGTTCTAGTCGACCATGAA
GATCAAGATCATTGCCCCGCCAGAGCGCAAGTACTCTGTCTGGATCGGTGGCTCCATCCTGGCTTCGCTG
TCCACCTTCCAGCAGATGTGGATCTCCAAGCAGGAGTACGACGAGTCCGGCCCCTCCATTGTGCACCGCA
AGTGCTTCTAAGAAGGATCGCTTGTCTGGGCAAGAGGATCAGGATCGGGATGGTCTTGATTCTGCTGGAG
GAGGAGGAGGAGAAGTCGAGGAAGCAGCAGCGAAAGTGCAAGTGCGAGTGGTGGAAGTTTGGAGTGCAGC
ACAACAAAATCAACAACAACACCAACTACAAGATGAAAAGAGCGGAACCACCTGCACACCATCATCACTA
TCATCATCGTTTTGGGCGCATGTTGTGTGGTTCCAGCGTATTAATATAATTAATTTATTCCACATGAGAT
ATGATATGATATACTATGTATTTTTTGTTTTTTTTTTATTTGTAAACCTTTAATATAACAAGAACTACAA
AAAATGAAAATGAGCGAAAATGCATATTCTGCCATTCCACACACACACCAACAACACCCAACACACGCAC
ACCCACAAGCTTACACACACACATTCGCGGCATGACAAGGACATCAAGATAAAGAAGAACTTAAAGAAGA
TATTTCCCAAAGCGCAAAAAGAACACACACACATTGCAAAACACAAACAACACACTAGCGTTTTGTACAA
TTCGTCAGCAACCTTATGTATTATTTTTTAATTATGATGTAATTATAAACAAAGTGAAACAAAAATATGA
AAACAAAAAGGAAAATCAAATCTGTCTTCTCTTTCTCCCGCTCTCCTCGCTCTCTGCTGCTAACCTCGCC
CTCTCCTCTCTCATCTTTTTGTCTGTCTCTCTTCCACATTTTTGCCGGCCGGCAAAATAATAACCCACAC
ACACTCACACTTGGCTGCAGTTTCGCGTGCGATATTCACACACATTCAAGCATACAAGCATACATACATA
TGTATTTTTTTTTTATTTGTACACTTTTCTAATTGCATGCGTATCGATTGATAAGTTTACGCCTGAAAAT
GTTAATTAAAATGTGAAAATGCAACTGAAAAACTGATGAAATGAAACAACAACAAGCGAACAATTTGCTA
CATGTGTATTGTCTAACAACCGTTACTGCAACGGTTGCTTCGGAAAAGGGTGAAGAGGAAGAGGGCACGA
GGTCGACTAGA
